Addgene plasmid #63840: rpoS200-RFP
Purpose: This plasmid is designed as a bacterial stationary phase sensor
Depositing lab: Howard Salis. Depositing organization: Pennsylvania State University.
Backbone
  Vector backbone: P15A
  Vector type: Bacterial Expression
Growth in bacteria
  Bacterial resistance: Ampicillin, 100 μg/mL
  Growth temperature: 37°C
  Growth strain: DH10B
  Copy number: Low Copy
Gene/Insert
  Gene/Insert name: rpoS, mRFP1 and GFPmut3b
  Mutation: Gene is translationally fused to RFP
  Tag / fusion protein: mRFP1 (C terminal on insert)
  Cloning method: Restriction Enzyme; 5′ cloning site unknown (unknown if destroyed); 3′ cloning site unknown (unknown if destroyed)
  Sequencing primers: 5′ RNAde-BB-3 (tacggacgaccttcaccttc)
Terms and licenses: Academic/Nonprofit Terms; Industry Terms: Not Available to Industry
How to cite: rpoS200-RFP was a gift from Howard Salis (Addgene plasmid # 63840 ; http://n2t.net/addgene:63840 ; RRID:Addgene_63840)
