[The description below was written by a language model from this plasmid's Addgene catalogue record and pLannotate feature annotations shown in this document.]
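Description:
rpoS200-RFP is a low-copy bacterial expression plasmid built on a p15A-origin backbone and intended as a stationary phase sensor in E. coli. It is maintained through the p15A origin, which is compatible with ColE1-type plasmids, and selected with ampicillin via a β-lactamase gene driven by its own promoter. An f1 phage origin is also annotated. The feature table additionally picks up short remnants of other backbone parts (fragments of ColE1 and RSF origins, the pBR322 bom region, and partial tetracycline and chloramphenicol resistance genes). These appear to be non-functional leftovers from the plasmid's construction rather than working elements.

The sensor portion consists of a stretch of E. coli chromosomal sequence covering part of nlpD followed by the beginning of rpoS, the gene for the stationary phase sigma factor. In the native locus, rpoS transcription initiates within the upstream nlpD region, so this fragment plausibly carries the natural promoter and long 5′ leader, although the record does not annotate these explicitly. The short N-terminal piece of rpoS is translationally fused to mRFP1, so red fluorescence should report the combined transcriptional and translational control acting on rpoS as cells leave exponential growth. Downstream, a fragment matching the constitutive J23119 promoter precedes a second fluorescent protein reading frame. The annotation software labels it hfriFP, but the catalogue entry lists GFPmut3b as the second reporter, which is most likely what this frame encodes. This reporter probably serves as an internal reference signal, though the record does not state its role. rrnB T1 and T2 terminators follow the reporter cassettes and insulate them from the resistance gene.
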