Features (pLannotate 1.2.2; 19 found; start..end, strand, type, name):
      1..22      +  misc_feature   bom (fragment): basis of mobility region from pBR322
    121..176     -  rep_origin     RSF ori (fragment): Plasmids containing the RSF 1030 origin of replication can be propagated in E. coli cells that contain additional plasmids with compatible origins.
    264..809     -  rep_origin     p15A ori: Plasmids containing the medium-copy-number p15A origin of replication can be propagated in E. coli cells that contain a second plasmid with the ColE1 origin.
    848..966     -  CDS            TcR (fragment): tetracycline efflux protein; tet; confers resistance to tetracycline
    976..994     +  promoter       tet promoter (fragment): E. coli promoter for tetracycline efflux protein gene
   1066..1755    +  CDS            nlpD (fragment): NLPD_ECOLI - Experimental evidence at protein level: Swiss-Prot protein existence level 1. Activator of the cell wall hydrolase AmiC. Required for septal murein cleavage and daughter cell separation during cell division. From Escherichia coli (strain K12).
   1821..2009    +  CDS            rpoS (fragment): RPOS_ECOLI - Also known as appR, katF, nur, otsX, sigS. Experimental evidence at protein level: Swiss-Prot protein existence level 1. Protects stationary phase cells from killing induced by endoribonuclease MazF. From Escherichia coli (strain K12).
   2028..2696    +  CDS            mRFP1: mRFP1 is a basic (constitutively fluorescent) red fluorescent protein published in 2002, derived from Discosoma sp.. It is reported to be a somewhat slowly-maturing monomer with low acid sensitivity.
   2774..2798    +  promoter       J23119(SpeI) promoter (fragment): bacterial promoter (Registry of Standard Biological Parts BBa J23119) modified to end with an SpeI site
   2857..3570    +  CDS            hfriFP: hfriFP is a fluorescent protein published in 2013, derived from Herbaspirillum frisingense.
   3643..3729    +  terminator     rrnB T1 terminator: Escherichia coli rrnB; transcription terminator T1 from the E. coli rrnB gene
   3863..3978    +  ncRNA          5S rRNA: Accession: RF00001 - 5S ribosomal RNA
   3982..4068    +  terminator     rrnB T1 terminator: Escherichia coli rrnB; transcription terminator T1 from the E. coli rrnB gene
   4160..4187    +  terminator     rrnB T2 terminator: transcription terminator T2 from the E. coli rrnB gene
   4206..4295    +  promoter       AmpR promoter: bla
   4298..5158    +  CDS            AmpR: β-lactamase; bla; confers resistance to ampicillin, carbenicillin, and related antibiotics
   5200..5655    +  rep_origin     f1 ori (sequence partly withheld): f1 bacteriophage origin of replication; arrow indicates direction of (+) strand synthesis
   5766..5999    +  rep_origin     ori (fragment): high-copy-number ColE1/pMB1/pBR322/pUC origin of replication
   6210..6355    -  CDS            CmR (fragment): chloramphenicol acetyltransferase; cat; confers resistance to chloramphenicol
>Addgene plasmid #63840 | rpoS200-RFP | depositor full sequence | sequence record 106563 | Full Sequence
TAGCGGAGTGTATACTGGCTTACTATGTTGGCACTGATGAGGGTGTCAGTGAAGTGCTTCATGTGGCAGG
AGAAAAAAGGCTGCACCGGTGCGTCAGCAGAATATGTGATACAGGATATATTCCGCTTCCTCGCTCACTG
ACTCGCTACGCTCGGTCGTTCGACTGCGGCGAGCGGAAATGGCTTACGAACGGGGCGGAGATTTCCTGGA
AGATGCCAGGAAGATACTTAACAGGGAAGTGAGAGGGCCGCGGCAAAGCCGTTTTTCCATAGGCTCCGCC
CCCCTGACAAGCATCACGAAATCTGACGCTCAAATCAGTGGTGGCGAAACCCGACAGGACTATAAAGATA
CCAGGCGTTTCCCCCTGGCGGCTCCCTCGTGCGCTCTCCTGTTCCTGCCTTTCGGTTTACCGGTGTCATT
CCGCTGTTATGGCCGCGTTTGTCTCATTCCACGCCTGACACTCAGTTCCGGGTAGGCAGTTCGCTCCAAG
CTGGACTGTATGCACGAACCCCCCGTTCAGTCCGACCGCTGCGCCTTATCCGGTAACTATCGTCTTGAGT
CCAACCCGGAAAGACATGCAAAAGCACCACTGGCAGCAGCCACTGGTAATTGATTTAGAGGAGTTAGTCT
TGAAGTCATGCGCCGGTTAAGGCTAAACTGAAAGGACAAGTTTTGGTGACTGCGCTCCTCCAAGCCAGTT
ACCTCGGTTCAAAGAGTTGGTAGCTCAGAGAACCTTCGAAAAACCGCCCTGCAAGGCGGTTTTTTCGTTT
TCAGAGCAAGAGATTACGCGCAGACCAAAACGATCTCAAGAAGATCATCTTATTAATCAGATAAAATATT
TCTAGGATCATGAGCCCGAAGTGGCGAGCCCGATCTTCCCCATCGGTGATGTCGGCGATATAGGCGCCAG
CAACCGCACCTGTGGCGCCGGTGATGCCGGCCACGATGCGTCCGGCGTAGAGGATCTGCTCATGTTTGAC
AGCTTATCATCGATGCATAATGTGCCTGTCAAATGGACGAAGCAGGGATTCTGCAAACCCTATGCTACTC
CCTCGAGCCGGATCCAATATTCAGGCACCATACGCGCTGAACGTTGGTCAGACCTTGCAGGTGGGTAATG
CTTCCGGTACGCCAATCACTGGCGGAAATGCCATTACCCAGGCCGACGCAGCAGAGCAAGGAGTTGTGAT
CAAGCCTGCACAAAATTCCACCGTTGCTGTTGCGTCGCAACCGACAATTACGTATTCTGAGTCTTCGGGT
GAACAGAGTGCTAACAAAATGTTGCCGAACAACAAGCCAACTGCGACCACGGTCACAGCGCCTGTAACGG
TACCAACAGCAAGCACAACCGAGCCGACTGTCAGCAGTACATCAACCAGTACGCCTATCTCCACCTGGCG
CTGGCCGACTGAGGGCAAAGTGATCGAAACCTTTGGCGCTTCTGAGGGGGGCAACAAGGGGATTGATATC
GCAGGCAGCAAAGGACAGGCAATTATCGCGACCGCAGATGGCCGCGTTGTTTATGCTGGTAACGCGCTGC
GCGGCTACGGTAATCTGATTATCATCAAACATAATGATGATTACCTGAGTGCCTACGCCCATAACGACAC
AATGCTGGTCCGGGAACAACAAGAAGTTAAGGCGGGGCAAAAAATAGCGACCATGGGTAGCACCGGAACC
AGTTCAACACGCTTGCATTTTGAAATTCGTTACAAGGGGAAATCCGTAAACCCGCTGCGTTATTTGCCGC
AGCGATAAATCGGCGGAACCAGGCTTTTGCTTGAATGTTCCGTCAAGGGATCACGGGTAGGAGCCACCTT
ATGAGTCAGAATACGCTGAAAGTTCATGATTTAAATGAAGATGCGGAATTTGATGAGAACGGAGTTGAGG
TTTTTGACGAAAAGGCCTTAGTAGAACAGGAACCCAGTGATAACGATTTGGCCGAAGAGGAACTGTTATC
GCAGGGAGCCACACAGCGTGTGTTGGACGCGACTCAGCTTTACCTTGGTTTGAATTCTAAAAATCTGAGC
TCTGAAGACGTTATCAAAGAGTTCATGCGTTTCAAAGTTCGTATGGAAGGTTCCGTTAACGGTCACGAGT
TCGAAATCGAAGGTGAAGGTGAAGGTCGTCCGTACGAAGGTACCCAGACCGCTAAACTGAAAGTTACCAA
AGGTGGTCCGCTGCCGTTCGCTTGGGACATCCTGTCCCCGCAGTTCCAGTACGGTTCCAAAGCTTACGTT
AAACACCCGGCTGACATCCCGGACTACCTGAAACTGTCCTTCCCGGAAGGTTTCAAATGGGAACGTGTTA
TGAACTTCGAAGACGGTGGTGTTGTTACCGTTACCCAGGACTCCTCCCTGCAAGACGGTGAGTTCATCTA
CAAAGTTAAACTGCGTGGTACCAACTTCCCGTCCGACGGTCCGGTTATGCAGAAAAAAACCATGGGTTGG
GAAGCTTCCACCGAACGTATGTACCCGGAAGACGGTGCTCTGAAAGGTGAAATCAAAATGCGTCTGAAAC
TGAAAGACGGTGGTCACTACGACGCTGAAGTTAAAACCACCTACATGGCTAAAAAACCGGTTCAGCTGCC
GGGTGCTTACAAAACCGACATCAAACTGGACATCACCTCCCACAACGAAGACTACACCATCGTTGAACAG
TACGAACGTGCTGAAGGTCGTCACTCCACCGGTGCTTAATAAGGCCGGCCGTGCTAGTGTAGAAATAGCC
GCCAGTTCCGCTGGCGGCATTTTAACTTTCTTTAGTACTAGTATTGACAGCTAGCTCAGTCCTAGGTACT
GTGCTAGCACCCCAATCGACGTCATACTAGAATCGGGTCACGGAGGTACAATAATAATGCGTAAACTCGA
GGAACTTTTCACGGGGGTCGTCCCAATTCTGGTAGAATTAGACGGTGATGTAAACGGGCACAAGTTTAGC
GTCAGCGGAGAGGGCGAGGGGGACGCCACCTACGGTAAACTTACCCTTAAGTTTATTTGCACGACGGGCA
AATTACCCGTTCCGTGGCCAACGCTCGTCACTACTTTCGGCTACGGCGTTCAGTGCTTCGCGAGATATCC
GGATCACATGAAGCAGCACGATTTCTTCAAGTCGGCCATGCCAGAGGGTTACGTTCAGGAGAGAACTATA
TTTTTCAAGGACGACGGCAATTACAAGACACGCGCCGAAGTCAAGTTCGAAGGCGATACCCTGGTTAACC
GTATCGAGTTAAAAGGTATCGATTTTAAAGAAGACGGAAACATTCTCGGTCACAAACTCGAATACAACTA
TAACAGCCATAATGTCTACATTATGGCTGACAAACAGAAGAACGGCATTAAGGTTAACTTCAAAATTCGC
CACAACATCGAAGACGGTAGCGTCCAACTAGCAGACCATTATCAACAAAATACTCCTATCGGCGACGGCC
CAGTCCTTTTACCAGACAACCATTACCTTAGCACACAAAGCGCCCTTAGCAAAGATCCCAACGAGAAGCG
CGACCACATGGTCCTTCTCGAATTTGTCACAGCGGCAGGGATCACCCACGGCATGGACGAACTCTACAAA
TAATAATTAATTAAAAAAAAAAACCCCGCCCCTGACAGGGCGGGGTTTTTTTTTCTAATATGCGGCCGCC
ATCAAATAAAACGAAAGGCTCAGTCGAAAGACTGGGCCTTTCGTTTTATCTGTTGTTTGTCGGTGAACGC
TCTCCTGAGTAGGACAAATCCGCCGCCCTAGAGCATGCGCGTTCGGCTGCGGCGAGCGGTATCAGGCTTG
GCTGTTTTGGCGGATGAGAGAAGATTTTCAGCCTGATACAGATTAAATCAGAACGCAGAAGCGGTCTGAT
AAAACAGAATTTGCCTGGCGGCAGTAGCGCGGTGGTCCCACCTGACCCCATGCCGAACTCAGAAGTGAAA
CGCCGTAGCGCCGATGGTAGTGTGGGGTCTCCCCATGCGAGAGTAGGGAACTGCCAGGCATCAAATAAAA
CGAAAGGCTCAGTCGAAAGACTGGGCCTTTCGTTTTATCTGTTGTTTGTCGGTGAACGCTCTCCTGAGTA
GGACAAATCCGCCGGGAGCGGATTTGAACGTTGCGAAGCAACGGCCCGGAGGGTGGCGGGCAGGACGCCC
GCCATAAACTGCCAGGCATCAAATTAAGCAGAAGGCCATCCTGACGGATGGCCTTTTTGCGTTTCTACAA
ACTCTTTTGTTTATTTTTCTAAATACATTCAAATATGTATCCGCTCATGAGACAATAACCCTGATAAATG
CTTCAATAATATTGAAAAAGGAAGACTATGAGTATTCAACATTTCCGTGTCGCCCTTATTCCCTTTTTTG
CGGCATTTTGCCTTCCTGTTTTTGCTCACCCAGAAACGCTGGTGAAAGTAAAAGATGCTGAAGATCAGTT
GGGTGCACGAGTGGGTTACATCGAACTGGATCTCAACAGCGGTAAGATCCTTGAGAGTTTTCGCCCCGAA
GAACGTTTTCCAATGATGAGCACTTTTAAAGTTCTGCTATGTGGCGCGGTATTATCCCGTGTTGACGCCG
GGCAAGAGCAACTCGGTCGCCGCATACACTATTCTCAGAATGACTTGGTTGAGTACTCACCAGTCACAGA
AAAGCATCTTACGGATGGCATGACAGTAAGAGAATTATGCAGTGCTGCCATAACCATGAGTGATAACACT
GCGGCCAACTTACTTCTGACAACGATCGGAGGACCGAAGGAGCTAACCGCTTTTTTGCACAACATGGGGG
ATCATGTAACTCGCCTTGATCGTTGGGAACCGGAGCTGAATGAAGCCATACCAAACGACGAGCGTGACAC
CACGATGCCTGCAGCAATGGCAACAACGTTGCGCAAACTATTAACTGGCGAACTACTTACTCTAGCTTCC
CGGCAACAATTAATAGACTGGATGGAGGCGGATAAAGTTGCAGGACCACTTCTGCGCTCGGCCCTTCCGG
CTGGCTGGTTTATTGCTGATAAATCTGGAGCCGGTGAGCGTGGGTCTCGCGGTATCATTGCAGCACTGGG
GCCAGATGGTAAGCCCTCCCGTATCGTAGTTATCTACACGACGGGGAGTCAGGCAACTATGGATGAACGA
AATAGACAGATCGCTGAGATAGGTGCCTCACTGATTAAGCATTGGTAACTGTCAGACCAAGTTTACTCAT
ATATACTTTAGATTGATT
[125 nt withheld, positions 5199-5323]
C
[141 nt withheld, positions 5325-5465]
CCTTTGACGTTGGAGTCCACGTTCTTTAATAGTGGACTCTTGTTCCAAACTTGAACAACACTCAACCCTA
TCTCGGGCTATTCTTTTGATTTATAAGGGATTTTGCCGATTTCGGCCTATTGGTTAAAAAATGAGCTGAT
TTAACAAAAATTTAACGCGAATTTTAACAAAATATTAACGTTTACAATTTAAAAGGATCTAGGTGAAGAT
CCTTTTTGATAATCTCATGACCAAAATCCCTTAACGTGAGTTTTCGTTCCACTGAGCGTCAGACCCCGTA
GAAAAGATCAAAGGATCTTCTTGAGATCCTTTTTTTCTGCGCGTAATCTGCTGCTTGCAAACAAAAAAAC
CACCGCTACCAGCGGTGGTTTGTTTGCCGGATCAAGAGCTACCAACTCTTTTTCCGAAGGTAACTGGCTT
CAGCAGAGCGCAGATACCAAATACTGTCCTTCTAGTGTAGCCGTAGTTAGGCCACCACTTCAAGAACTCT
GTAGCACCGCCTACATACCTCGCTCTGCTAATCCTGTTACCAGTCAGGCATTTGAGAAGCACACGGTCAC
ACTGCTTCCGGTAGTCAATAAACCGGTAAACCAGCAATAGACATAAGCGGCTATTTAACGACCCTGCCCT
GAACCGACGACCGGGTCGAATTTGCTTTCGAATTTCTGCCATTCATCCGCTTATTATCACTTATTCAGGC
GTAGCACCAGGCGTTTAAGGGCACCAATAACTGCCTTAAAAAAATTACGCCCCGCCCTGCCACTCATCGC
AGTACTGTTGTAATTCATTAAGCATTCTGCCGACATGGAAGCCATCACAGACGGCATGATGAACCTGAAT
CGCCAGCGGCATCAGCACCTTGTCGCCTTGCGTATAATATTTGCCCATGGC
