>Addgene plasmid #63840 | rpoS200-RFP | addgene partial sequence | sequence record 107756 | p15A-F 5'-gattacgcgcagaccaaaac-3'
ATCATGAGCCCGAAGTGGCGAGCCCGATCTTCCCCATCGGTGATGTCGGCGATATAGGCGCCAGCAACCG
CACCTGTGGCGCCGGTGATGCCGGCCACGATGCGTCCGGCGTAGAGGATCTGCTCATGTTTGACAGCTTA
TCATCGATGCATAATGTGCCTGTCAAATGGACGAAGCAGGGATTCTGCAAACCCTATGCTACTCCCTCGA
GCCGGATCCAATATTCAGGCACCATACGCGCTGAACGTTGGTCAGACCTTGCAGGTGGGTAATGCTTCCG
GTACGCCAATCACTGGCGGAAATGCCATTACCCAGGCCGACGCAGCAGAGCAAGGAGTTGTGATCAAGCC
TGCACAAAATTCCACCGTTGCTGTTGCGTCGCAACCGACAATTACGTATTCTGAGTCTTCGGGTGAACAG
AGTGCTAACAAAATGTTGCCGAACAACAAGCCAACTGCGACCACGGTCACAGCGCCTGTAACGGTACCAA
CAGCAAGCACAACCGAGCCGACTGTCAGCAGTACATCAACCAGTACGCCTATCTCCACCTGGCGCTGGCC
GACTGAGGGCAAAGTGATCGAAACCTTTGGCGCTTCTGAGGGGGGCAACAAGGGGATTGATATCGCAGGC
AGCAAAGGACAGGCAATTATCGCGACCGCAGATGGCCGCGTTGTTTATGCTGGTAACGCGCTGCGCGGCT
ACGGTAATCTGATTATCATC
