>Addgene plasmid #63840 | rpoS200-RFP | addgene partial sequence | sequence record 107757 | jkRFP-R 5'-gctttggaaccgtactggaa-3'
CTTTCAGTTTAGCGGTCTGGGTACCTTCGTACGGACGACCTTCACCTTCACCTTCGATTTCGAACTCGTG
ACCGTTAACGGAACCTTCCATACGAACTTTGAAACGCATGAACTCTTTGATAACGTCTTCAGAGCTCAGA
TTTTTAGAATTCAAACCAAGGTAAAGCTGAGTCGCGTCCAACACACGCTGTGTGGCTCCCTGCGATAACA
GTTCCTCTTCGGCCAAATCGTTATCACTGGGTTCCTGTTCTACTAAGGCCTTTTCGTCAAAAACCTCAAC
TCCGTTCTCATCAAATTCCGCATCTTCATTTAAATCATGAACTTTCAGCGTATTCTGACTCATAAGGTGG
CTCCTACCCGTGATCCCTTGACGGAACATTCAAGCAAAAGCCTGGTTCCGCCGATTTATCGCTGCGGCAA
ATAACGCAGCGGGTTTACGGATTTCCCCTTGTAACGAATTTCAAAATGCAAGCGTGTTGAACTGGTTCCG
GTGCTACCCATGGTCGCTATTTTTTGCCCCGCCTTAACTTCTTGTTGTTCCCGGACCAGCATTGTGTCGT
TATGGGCGTAGGCACTCAGGTAATCATCATTATGTTTGATGATAATCAGATTACCGTAGCCGCGCAGCGC
GTTACCAGCATAAACAACGCGGCCATCTGCGGTCGCGATAATTGCCTGTCCTTTGCTGCCTGCGATATCA
AT
